>Addgene plasmid #21721 | pAc5.1B-lambdaN-HA-DmTral | depositor full sequence | sequence record 9973 | Author sequence
CTTCAAGGAATTAATTCTATATTCTAAAAACACAAATGATACTTCTAAAAAAAATCATGAATGGCATCAA
CTCTGAATCAAATCTTTGCAGATGCACCTACTTCTCATTTCCACTGTCACATCATTTTTCCAGATCTCGC
TGCCTGTTATGTGGCCCACAAACCAAGACACGTTTTATGGCCATTAAAGCTGGCTGATCGTCGCCAAACA
CCAAATACATATCAATATGTACATTCGAGAAAGAAGCGATCAAAGAAGCGTCTTCGGGCGAGTAGGAGAA
TGCGGAGGAGAAGGAGAACGAGCTGATCTAGTATCTCTCCACAATCCAATGCCAACTGACCAACTGGCCA
TATTCGGAGCAATTTGAAGCCAATTTCCATCGCCTGGCGATCGCTCCATTCTTGGCTATATGTTTTTCAC
CGTTCCCGGGGCCATTTTCAAAGACTCGTCGGTAAGATAAGATTGTGTCACTCGCTGTCTCTCTTCATTT
GTCGAAGAATGCTGAGGAATTTCGCGATGACGTCGGCGAGTATTTTGAAGAATGAGAATAATTTGTATTT
ATACGAAAATCAGTTAGTGGAATTTTCTACAAAAACATGTTATCTATAGATAATTTTGTTGCAAAATATG
TTGACTATGACAAAGATTGTATGTATATACCTTTAATGTATTCTCATTTTCTTATGTATTTATAATGGCA
ATGATGATACTGATGATATTTTAAGATGATGCCAGACCACAGGCTGATTTCTGCGTCTTTTGCCGAACGC
AGTGCATGTGCGGTTGTTGTTTTTTGGAATAGTTTCAATTTTCGGACTGTCCGCTTTGATTTCAGTTTCT
TGGCTTATTCAAAAAGCAAAGTAAAGCCAAAAAAGCGAGATGGCAATACCAAATGCGGCAAAACGGTAGT
GGAAGGAAAGGGGTGCGGGGCAGCGGAAGGAAGGGTGGGGCGGGGCGTGGCGGGGTCTGTGGCTGGGCGC
GACGTCACCGACGTTGGAGCCACTCCTTTGACCATGTGTGCGTGTGTGTATTATTCGTGTCTCGCCACTC
GCCGGTTGTTTTTTTCTTTTTATCTCGCTCTCTCTAGCGCCATCTCGTACGCATGCTCAACGCACCGCAT
GTTGCCGTGTCCTTTATGCGTCATTTTGGCTCGAAATAGGCAATTATTTAAACAAAGATTAGTCAACGAA
AACGCTAAAATAAATAAGTCTACAATATGGTTACTTATTGCCATGTGTGTGCAGCCAACGATAGCAACAA
AAGCAACAACACAGTGGCTTTCCCTCTTTCACTTTTTGTTTGCAAGCGCGTGCGAGCAAGACGGCACGAC
CGGCAAACGCAATTACGCTGACAAAGAGCAGACGAAGTTTTGGCCGAAAAACATCAAGGCGCCTGATACG
AATGCATTTGCAATAACAATTGCGATATTTAATATTGTTTATGAAGCTGTTTGACTTCAAAACACACAAA
AAAAAAAATAAAACAAATTATTTGAAAGAGAATTAGGAATCGGACAGCTTATCGTTACGGGCTAACAGCA
CACCGAGACGAAATAGCTTACCTGACGTCACAGCCTCTGGAAGAACTGCCGCCAAGCAGAGAGAGAGAGA
AAAAGAGGGAGAGCAGCTTAGACCGCATGTGCTTGTGTGTGAGGCGTCTCTCTCTTCGTCTCCTGTTTGC
GCAAACGCATAGACTGCACTGAGAAAATCGATTACCTATTTTTTATGAATGAATATTTGCACTATTACTA
TTCAAAACTATTAAGATAGCAATCACATTCAATAGCCAAATACTATACCACCTGAGCGATGCAACGAAAT
GATCAATTTGAGCAAAAATGCTGCATATTTAGGACGGCATCATTATAGAAATGCTTCTTGCTGTGTACTT
TTCTCTCGTCTGGCAGCTGTTTCGCCGTTATTGTTAAAACCGGCTTAAGTTAGGTGTGTTTTCTACGACT
AGTGATGCCCCTACTAGAAGATGTGTGTTGCACAAATGTCCCTGAATAACCAATTTGAAGTGCAGATAGC
AGTAAACGTAAGCTAATATGAATATTATTTAACTGTAATGTTTTAATATCGCTGGACATTACTAATAAAC
CCACTATAAACACATGTACATATGTATGTTTTGGCATACAATGAGTAGTTGGGGAAAAAATGTGTAAAAG
CACCGTGACCATCACAGCATAAAGATAACCAGCTGAAGTATCGAATATGAGTAACCCCCAAATTGAATCA
CATGCCGCAACTGATAGGACCCATGGAAGTACACTCTTCATGGCGATATACAAGACACACACAAGCACGA
ACACCCAGTTGCGGAGGAAATTCTCCGTAAATGAAAACCCAATCGGCGAACAATTCATACCCATATATGG
TAAAAGTTTTGAACGCGACTTGAGAGCGGAGAGCATTGCGGCTGATAAGGTTTTAGCGCTAAGCGGGCTT
TATAAAACGGGCTGCGGGACCAGTTTTCATATCACTACCGTTTGAGTTCTTGTGCTGTGTGGATACTCCT
CCCGACACAAAGCCGCTCCATCAGCCAGCAGTCGTCTAATCCAGAGACCCCGGATCGGGGTACCAACATG
GACGCACAAACACGACGACGTGAGCGTCGCGCTGAGAAACAAGCTCAATGGAAAGCTGCAAACGGTGGAT
CTCCTCCACATATGGCTTACCCATACGATGTTCCAGATTACGCTCCTCCAAGCTTGAATTCTATGAGCGG
GGGATTACCGGAGTTGGGCTCCAAAATCAGCCTCATTTCCAAGGCGGACATTCGATACGAGGGCCGCCTG
TACACGGTGGATCCGCAGGAGTGCACCATTGCGCTCTCGAGTGTGCGATCCTTCGGTACAGAAGATCGGG
ACACCCAGTTCCAGATAGCGCCGCAATCGCAGATCTACGACTACATCCTCTTCCGTGGCTCGGACATCAA
GGACATTCGCGTTGTCAACAACCACACGCTGCCGCACCACAATGACCCGGCGATCATGCAGGCGCAGCTC
CAGAACGGACCGCCCCAGATGCCGCAGCACTTCCCCATGCCCAGCGGGATGAGCGGTCCGCCGCAGCAGC
AACAGGTGCCGTCGCAGCAACCGCCCCAGATGCCAAGCGGTGGAGGCAGTGGTGGTGCTGGTGGAGCAGG
AGCTCCTGGCGGCGGCGGACCCGGCTACGGCAATGGCAATCCGTTCGGCAACCTCGGCGGTCCCAATCTG
GCCAACATGGTGGGCAATGCGGGCGGATCGCTTGCACCCGGTTCCGGTGCTCCGGGCAGCGGACCCTTCA
TGCACATCGGTGGCAATCAGCAGCAACCGAAGCCCCAGCAGCAGAAACAGCCAAACATGCTGGCCGGTGC
CTCGCGATCGACGACGCCCATTAGCCTGATTGTGAGTCCCACGGCGGAGCTGACTCAGCAGCAGCAGCTG
CACCAGCAACAGAACGCTGGCCAGGGTGGCAACGGACGCGATGCAGGACATAAGCGCCAGAACCACCAGC
AGCAACAGAATCAGCAGCATCAGCAACGTGGCGGACCCAGCCACAACAATATGCAGCAGCAGCAGCAACG
AGGCGGCGGCAGTGGAACGGACTTCTATAACCAGCAGCGGGATCGTCGGGACTCCGGACGTCAAATGGAC
AACAACTATAGCAACAACTACAACAACAATAATAATAATCAGCGCAATCGCGGCGGCGGCAACGGAATGC
AACAGCAGCAGCGAGGAGGAAACGGCGGCAGCGGCGGCGGCGGTGGAAACGGAGGTGGAAACAACCCGGC
CTGGAACATGCATCGCGGCAACCAGAACTCGAACAACATGATGAACATGCGCAACCGCGGCATGGGATCC
CGCGGCCCCATGCGACCCAATCAGGGCTATCGTCCGCAGTCGGCCAATAATCAGAACAAGCCGCGGAACA
AGATCAAGTTCGAGGGCGACTTCGATTTCGAGCAGGCAAACAACAAGTTCGAGGAACTGCGCTCCCAACT
GGCCAAGCTCAAGGTGGCCGAGGATGGTGCACCCAAGCCAGCCACCAATGCAACGGCCGCCACTGCAACT
GCAACCAATGAGCAGGTGGGTGAGAAGGTTGAAGGCGTTCACACACTGAATGGCGAGACCGACAAGAAGG
ATGATTCTGGCAACGAGACCGGCGCTGGAGAGCACGAGCCTGAGGAGGATGATGTTGCTGTGTGCTACGA
CAAGACCAAATCGTTCTTCGACAACATCTCGTGCGAGGCTGCCCAGGATCGCAGCAAGAACAAGAAGAAC
GATTGGCGCCAGGAGCGCAAGTTGAACACGGAGACCTTCGGAGTGTCCTCCACACGACGTGGCAGTTACC
GCGGACGCAACCAATACTACAACAATAATGGCAACGGCGGCATTAACTCGGGATATGGAGGAGCGCCAGG
CTACAACAGGAACAATTATCGCATGGGTGGCGGCGGCGGAAACTTCCGAAACAGGAGCAACAATCGCAAC
AACGGCGGCGGTCGTGGCGGAAACGGAATGCCAAACATCACCAATGGCAACACGGCTGCTGCGCTGAAGG
CGGCCAACAATGCTGCTGGCCACGGATCCAATGCCACGGACTCCAGTGCACCAAATGCCACAACCGCGAC
GACAAAGTCGACGTCCCTCTTGCCAGAGCAGACGCAACAGGTGGCGGCAGTTTCACAATAGGCGGCCGCT
CGAGTCTAGAGGGCCCGCGGTTCGAAGGTAAGCCTATCCCTAACCCTCTCCTCGGTCTCGATTCTACGCG
TACCGGTCATCATCACCATCACCATTGAGTTTAAACCCGCTGATCAGCCTCGACTGTGCCTTCTAAGGCC
TGAGCTCGCTGATCAGCCTCGATCGAGGATCCAGACATGATAAGATACATTGATGAGTTTGGACAAACCA
CAACTAGAATGCAGTGAAAAAAATGCTTTATTTGTGAAATTTGTGATGCTATTGCTTTATTTGTAACCAT
TATAAGCTGCAATAAACAAGTTAACAACAACAATTGCATTCATTTTATGTTTCAGGTTCAGGGGGAGGTG
TGGGAGGTTTTTTAAAGCAAGTAAAACCTCTACAAATGTGGTATGGCTGATTATGATCAGTCGACCGATG
CCCTTGAGAGCCTTCAACCCAGTCAGCTCCTTCCGGTGGGCGCGGGGCATGACTATCGTCGCCGCACTTA
TGACTGTCTTCTTTATCATGCAACTCGTAGGACAGGTGCCGGCAGCGCTCTGGGTCATTTTCGGCGAGGA
CCGCTTTCGCTGGAGCGCGACGATGATCGGCCTGTCGCTTGCGGTATTCGGAATCTTGCACGCCCTCGCT
CAAGCCTTCGTCACTGGTCCCGCCACCAAACGTTTCGGCGAGAAGCAGGCCATTATCGCCGGCATGGCGG
CCGACGCGCTGGGCTACGTCTTGCTGGCGTTCGCGACGCGAGGCTGGATGGCCTTCCCCATTATGATTCT
TCTCGCTTCCGGCGGCATCGGGATGCCCGCGTTGCAGGCCATGCTGTCCAGGCAGGTAGATGACGACCAT
CAGGGACAGCTTCAAGGATCGCTCGCGGCTCTTACCAGCCAGCAAAAGGCCAGGAACCGTAAAAAGGCCG
CGTTGCTGGCGTTTTTCCATAGGCTCCGCCCCCCTGACGAGCATCACAAAAATCGACGCTCAAGTCAGAG
GTGGCGAAACCCGACAGGACTATAAAGATACCAGGCGTTTCCCCCTGGAAGCTCCCTCGTGCGCTCTCCT
GTTCCGACCCTGCCGCTTACCGGATACCTGTCCGCCTTTCTCCCTTCGGGAAGCGTGGCGCTTTCTCAAT
GCTCACGCTGTAGGTATCTCAGTTCGGTGTAGGTCGTTCGCTCCAAGCTGGGCTGTGTGCACGAACCCCC
CGTTCAGCCCGACCGCTGCGCCTTATCCGGTAACTATCGTCTTGAGTCCAACCCGGTAAGACACGACTTA
TCGCCACTGGCAGCAGCCACTGGTAACAGGATTAGCAGAGCGAGGTATGTAGGCGGTGCTACAGAGTTCT
TGAAGTGGTGGCCTAACTACGGCTACACTAGAAGGACAGTATTTGGTATCTGCGCTCTGCTGAAGCCAGT
TACCTTCGGAAAAAGAGTTGGTAGCTCTTGATCCGGCAAACAAACCACCGCTGGTAGCGGTGGTTTTTTT
GTTTGCAAGCAGCAGATTACGCGCAGAAAAAAAGGATCTCAAGAAGATCCTTTGATCTTTTCTACGGGGT
CTGACGCTCAGTGGAACGAAAACTCACGTTAAGGGATTTTGGTCATGAGATTATCAAAAAGGATCTTCAC
CTAGATCCTTTTAAATTAAAAATGAAGTTTTAAATCAATCTAAAGTATATATGAGTAAACTTGGTCTGAC
AGTTACCAATGCTTAATCAGTGAGGCACCTATCTCAGCGATCTGTCTATTTCGTTCATCCATAGTTGCCT
GACTCCCCGTCGTGTAGATAACTACGATACGGGAGGGCTTACCATCTGGCCCCAGTGCTGCAATGATACC
GCGAGACCCACGCTCACCGGCTCCAGATTTATCAGCAATAAACCAGCCAGCCGGAAGGGCCGAGCGCAGA
AGTGGTCCTGCAACTTTATCCGCCTCCATCCAGTCTATTAATTGTTGCCGGGAAGCTAGAGTAAGTAGTT
CGCCAGTTAATAGTTTGCGCAACGTTGTTGCCATTGCTGCAGGCATCGTGGTGTCACGCTCGTCGTTTGG
TATGGCTTCATTCAGCTCCGGTTCCCAACGATCAAGGCGAGTTACATGATCCCCCATGTTGTGCAAAAAA
GCGGTTAGCTCCTTCGGTCCTCCGATCGTTGTCAGAAGTAAGTTGGCCGCAGTGTTATCACTCATGGTTA
TGGCAGCACTGCATAATTCTCTTACTGTCATGCCATCCGTAAGATGCTTTTCTGTGACTGGTGAGTACTC
AACCAAGTCATTCTGAGAATAGTGTATGCGGCGACCGAGTTGCTCTTGCCCGGCGTCAACACGGGATAAT
ACCGCGCCACATAGCAGAACTTTAAAAGTGCTCATCATTGGAAAACGTTCTTCGGGGCGAAAACTCTCAA
GGATCTTACCGCTGTTGAGATCCAGTTCGATGTAACCCACTCGTGCACCCAACTGATCTTCAGCATCTTT
TACTTTCACCAGCGTTTCTGGGTGAGCAAAAACAGGAAGGCAAAATGCCGCAAAAAAGGGAATAAGGGCG
ACACGGAAATGTTGAATACTCATACTCTTCCTTTTTCAATATTATTGAAGCATTTATCAGGGTTATTGTC
TCATGAGCGGATACATATTTGAATGTATTTAGAAAAATAAACAAATAGGGGTTCCGCGCACATTTCCCCG
AAAAGTGCCACCTGACGTCTAAGAAACCATTATTATCATGACATTAACCTATAAAAATAGGCGTATCACG
AGGCCCTTTCGT
Features (pLannotate 1.2.2; 12 found; start..end, strand, type, name):
     56..2568    +  promoter       Ac5 promoter: Drosophila melanogaster actin 5C promoter
   2588..2653    +  CDS            N (fragment): REGN_LAMBD - Experimental evidence at protein level: Swiss-Prot protein existence level 1. Plays a role as a transcriptional antitermination factor that allows the virus to initiate its lytic phase. Activates expression of the delayed viral early genes by modifying host RNA polymerase (RNAP) into a form that is resistant to termination signals. This antitermination function requires the host NusA protein which serves to stabilize the interaction between antitermination protein N and host RNA polymerase. From Escherichia phage lambda (Bacteriophage lambda).
   2678..2704    +  CDS            3xHA (fragment): three tandem HA epitope tags
   2723..3010    +  CDS            Lsm14a (fragment): LS14A_MOUSE - Also known as Fam61a, Rap55a. Experimental evidence at protein level: Swiss-Prot protein existence level 1. Essential for formation of P-bodies, cytoplasmic structures that provide storage sites for translationally inactive mRNAs and protect them from degradation. Acts as a repressor of mRNA translation. May play a role in mitotic spindle assembly. From Mus musculus (Mouse).
   3923..4342    +  CDS            Lsm14a (fragment): LS14A_MOUSE - Also known as Fam61a, Rap55a. Experimental evidence at protein level: Swiss-Prot protein existence level 1. Essential for formation of P-bodies, cytoplasmic structures that provide storage sites for translationally inactive mRNAs and protect them from degradation. Acts as a repressor of mRNA translation. May play a role in mitotic spindle assembly. From Mus musculus (Mouse).
   4717..4758    +  CDS            V5 tag: epitope tag from simian virus 5
   4858..4992    -  polyA_signal   SV40 poly(A) signal: SV40 polyadenylation signal
   5015..5099    -  CDS            large T antigen (fragment): large T antigen from SV40 (simian virus 40)
   5100..5570    +  CDS            TcR (fragment): tetracycline efflux protein; tet; confers resistance to tetracycline
   5614..6202    -  rep_origin     ori: high-copy-number ColE1/pMB1/pBR322/pUC origin of replication
   6373..7233    -  CDS            AmpR: β-lactamase; bla; confers resistance to ampicillin, carbenicillin, and related antibiotics
   7234..7338    -  promoter       AmpR promoter: bla
