[The description below was written by a language model from this plasmid's Addgene catalogue record and pLannotate feature annotations shown in this document.]
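Description:
pAc5.1B-lambdaN-HA-DmTral is a Drosophila cell expression plasmid built on a modified pAc5.1B backbone that already carries an N-terminal lambdaN-HA tag. It is maintained in E. coli through a high-copy ColE1/pUC-type origin and selected with ampicillin via the β-lactamase gene and its own promoter. The catalogue also lists it under mammalian expression, but the only eukaryotic promoter annotated is the Drosophila actin 5C (Ac5) promoter, which drives strong constitutive expression in fly cell lines. No eukaryotic selection marker is annotated, which suggests transient transfection. A short tetracycline-resistance fragment and an SV40 large T fragment appear to be non-functional backbone remnants.

The insert is the D. melanogaster Trailer hitch (Tral, CG10686, also known as LSm15) coding sequence, about 2 kb, cloned between EcoRI and NotI sites that remain intact. The automated annotation labels two stretches of this region as fragments of mouse Lsm14a. This reflects homology between Tral and its mammalian orthologue in the conserved domains, not the presence of mouse sequence. Upstream and in the same orientation lie a short fragment of the bacteriophage lambda N protein and an HA epitope (annotated as a partial match to a 3xHA element). The lambda N peptide binds BoxB RNA hairpins, so the fusion can be tethered to a reporter mRNA carrying BoxB sites, while HA allows detection by blotting or immunostaining. A backbone V5 tag lies downstream of the insert, though the record does not say whether it is translated in frame, and an SV40 polyadenylation signal follows it. The plasmid comes from work on P-bodies and RNA-mediated gene silencing, which fits use in tethering assays that test Tral's effect on a bound transcript.
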