Addgene plasmid #21721: pAc5.1B-lambdaN-HA-DmTral
Depositing lab: Elisa Izaurralde. Depositing organization: Max Planck Institute for Developmental Biology. Publication: P-body formation is a consequence, not the cause, of RNA-mediated gene silencing. Eulalio A, Behm-Ansmant I, Schweizer D, Izaurralde E. Mol Cell Biol. 2007 Jun . 27(11):3970-81. 10.1128/MCB.00128-07 PubMed 17403906.
Backbone
  Vector backbone: pAc5.1B-lambdaN-HA
  Backbone manufacturer: Elisa Izaurralde
  Backbone size w/o insert (bp): 5473
  Vector type: Mammalian Expression ; Drosophila expression
Growth in bacteria
  Bacterial resistance: Ampicillin, 100 μg/mL
  Growth temperature: 37°C
  Growth strain: DH5alpha
  Growth instructions: Dh5 alpha or XL1-blue
  Copy number: High Copy
Gene/Insert
  Gene/Insert name: Trailer hitch (alt name: Tral)
  Species: D. melanogaster (fly)
  Insert size (bp): 1959
  GenBank ID: NM_140328
  Entrez Gene: tral (a.k.a. Dmel_CG10686, BEST:GH08269, CG10686, DmLSm15, Dmel\CG10686, LSm15, Lsm15, Scd6p, TRAL, Tral, anon-EST:Posey139, anon-WO0172774.89, anon-WO02059370.24, p67, p70)
  Tag / fusion protein: lambdaN-HA (N terminal on backbone)
  Cloning method: Restriction Enzyme; 5′ cloning site EcoRI (not destroyed); 3′ cloning site NotI (not destroyed)
  Sequencing primers: 5′ Ac5 forward primer site; 3′ BGH reverse priming site
Terms and licenses: Academic/Nonprofit Terms; Industry Terms: Not Available to Industry
How to cite: pAc5.1B-lambdaN-HA-DmTral was a gift from Elisa Izaurralde (Addgene plasmid # 21721 ; http://n2t.net/addgene:21721 ; RRID:Addgene_21721)
