>Addgene plasmid #21721 | pAc5.1B-lambdaN-HA-DmTral | addgene partial sequence | sequence record 27497 | 21721 with AC5
NCGGGGTACCAACATGGACGCACAAACACGACGACGTGAGCGTCGCGCTGAGAAACAAGCTCAATGGAAA
GCTGCAAACGGTGGATCTCCTCCACATATGGCTTACCCATACGATGTTCCAGATTACGCTCCTCCAAGCT
TGAATTCTATGAGCGGGGGATTACCGGAGTTGGGCTCCAAAATCAGCCTCATTTCCAAGGCGGACATTCG
ATACGAGGGCCGCCTGTACACGGTGGATCCGCAGGAGTGCACCATTGCGCTCTCGAGTGTGCGATCCTTC
GGTACAGAAGATCGGGACACCCAGTTCCAGATAGCGCCGCAATCGCAGATCTACGACTACATCCTCTTCC
GTGGCTCGGACATCAAGGACATTCGCGTTGTCAACAACCACACGCTGCCGCACCACAATGACCCGGCGAT
CATGCAGGCGCAGCTCCAGAACGGACCGCCCCAGATGCCGCAGCACTTCCCCATGCCCAGCGGGATGAGC
GGTCCGCCGCAGCAGCAACAGGTGCCGTCGCAGCAACCGCCCCAGATGCCAAGCGGTGGAGGCAGTGGTG
GTGCTGGTGGAGCAGGANCTCCTGGCGGCGGCGGANCCGGNTACGGNANNNNNNNATCCGTTTCNGGNAA
